Addgene plasmid #158962: pTol2 hsp70l loxP-DsRed-loxP-nCas9n-GFP
Purpose: Cre-dependet Cas9-GFP expression
Depositing lab: Michael Brand. Depositing organization: Technische Universitaet Dresden. Publication: Cre-Controlled CRISPR mutagenesis provides fast and easy conditional gene inactivation in zebrafish. Hans S, Zoller D, Hammer J, Stucke J, Spiess S, Kesavan G, Kroehne V, Eguiguren JS, Ezhkova D, Petzold A, Dahl A, Brand M. Nat Commun. 2021 Feb 18;12(1):1125. doi: 10.1038/s41467-021-21427-6. PubMed 33602923.
Backbone
  Vector backbone: pBluescript
  Total vector size (bp): 13940
  Vector type: Cre/Lox, CRISPR
Growth in bacteria
  Bacterial resistance: Ampicillin, 100 μg/mL
  Growth temperature: 37°C
  Growth strain: DH5alpha
  Copy number: High Copy
Gene/Insert 1
  Gene/Insert name: hsp70l promoter
  Species: D. rerio (zebrafish)
  Insert size (bp): 1443
Gene/Insert 2
  Gene/Insert name: floxed DsRed cassette
  Species: Synthetic
  Insert size (bp): 1253
Gene/Insert 3
  Gene/Insert name: Cas9-GFP
  Species: Synthetic
  Insert size (bp): 5134
Terms and licenses: Academic/Nonprofit Terms; Industry Terms: Not Available to Industry
How to cite: pTol2 hsp70l loxP-DsRed-loxP-nCas9n-GFP was a gift from Michael Brand (Addgene plasmid # 158962 ; http://n2t.net/addgene:158962 ; RRID:Addgene_158962)
