[The description below was written by a language model from this plasmid's Addgene catalogue record, the feature table of its GenBank file and pLannotate feature annotations shown in this document.]
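Description:
pTol2 hsp70l loxP-DsRed-loxP-nCas9n-GFP is a roughly 13.9 kb pBluescript-based plasmid built for Cre-controlled Cas9 expression in zebrafish. In bacteria it replicates from a high-copy ColE1/pUC origin and is selected through the beta-lactamase (AmpR) gene. The backbone also keeps the f1 phage origin, remnants of the lacZα/lac promoter region, and the flanking T7 and T3 promoters. The name indicates a Tol2 transposon vector, which would allow transposase-mediated integration into the genome. However, neither feature table annotates the Tol2 arms or the hsp70l promoter, and these presumably lie in the large unannotated stretches between the backbone elements and the first loxP site, and downstream of the final poly(A) signal.

According to the catalogue entry, the payload is driven by a 1.4 kb zebrafish hsp70l promoter, which is heat-shock inducible. Immediately downstream is a floxed cassette containing a Kozak sequence, DsRed2 and an SV40 polyadenylation signal between two loxP sites. This cassette reports the unrecombined state in red and terminates transcription before the downstream reading frame. That frame encodes Streptococcus pyogenes Cas9 flanked by SV40 nuclear localization signals at both ends (hence "nCas9n"), followed directly by EGFP and a second SV40 poly(A) signal. Cre recombination between the loxP sites excises DsRed and its poly(A), placing Cas9-GFP under the promoter. Cells with Cre activity therefore switch from red to green fluorescence and gain nuclease activity.

The associated work describes this as a system for conditional, Cre-dependent CRISPR mutagenesis in zebrafish. No guide RNA cassette is annotated on this plasmid, so guide RNAs would have to come from a separate source.
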