LOCUS       Exported 13908 bp ds-DNA circular SYN 08-SEP-2023
DEFINITION  Cre-dependet Cas9-GFP expression.
ACCESSION   .
VERSION     .
KEYWORDS    pTol2 hsp70l loxP-DsRed-loxP-nCas9n-GFP
SOURCE      synthetic DNA construct
  ORGANISM  synthetic DNA construct
REFERENCE   1 (bases 1 to 13908)
  AUTHORS   Hans S, Zoller D, Hammer J, Stucke J, Spiess S, Kesavan G, Kroehne
            V, Eguiguren JS, Ezhkova D, Petzold A, Dahl A, Brand M
  TITLE     Cre-Controlled CRISPR mutagenesis provides fast and easy conditional
            gene inactivation in zebrafish.
  JOURNAL   Nat Commun. 2021 Feb 18;12(1):1125. doi: 10.1038/s41467-021-21427-6.
  PUBMED    33602923
REFERENCE   2 (bases 1 to 13908)
  AUTHORS   .
  TITLE     Direct Submission
  JOURNAL   Exported Sep 8, 2023 from SnapGene Server 1.1.58
            http://www.snapgene.com
FEATURES             Location/Qualifiers
     source          1..13908
                     /organism="synthetic DNA construct"
                     /mol_type="other DNA"
     rep_origin      complement(7..462)
                     /direction=LEFT
                     /label=f1 ori
                     /note="f1 bacteriophage origin of replication; arrow
                     indicates direction of (+) strand synthesis"
     primer_bind     356..375
                     /label=F1ori-R
                     /note="F1 origin, reverse primer"
     primer_bind     589..611
                     /label=M13/pUC Forward
                     /note="In lacZ gene"
     primer_bind     603..620
                     /label=M13 Forward
                     /note="In lacZ gene. Also called M13-F20 or M13 (-21)
                     Forward"
     primer_bind     604..620
                     /label=M13 fwd
                     /note="common sequencing primer, one of multiple similar
                     variants"
     primer_bind     630..649
                     /label=T7
                     /note="T7 promoter, forward primer"
     promoter        630..648
                     /label=T7 promoter
                     /note="promoter for bacteriophage T7 RNA polymerase"
     protein_bind    4494..4527
                     /label=loxP
                     /bound_moiety="Cre recombinase"
                     /note="Cre-mediated recombination occurs in the 8-bp core
                     sequence (GCATACAT)."
     regulatory      4534..4543
                     /regulatory_class="other"
                     /note="vertebrate consensus sequence for strong initiation
                     of translation (Kozak, 1987)"
     CDS             4540..5217
                     /codon_start=1
                     /product="improved tetrameric variant of DsRed fluorescent
                     protein"
                     /label=DsRed2
                     /note="mammalian codon-optimized"
                     /translation="MASSENVITEFMRFKVRMEGTVNGHEFEIEGEGEGRPYEGHNTVK
                     LKVTKGGPLPFAWDILSPQFQYGSKVYVKHPADIPDYKKLSFPEGFKWERVMNFEDGGV
                     ATVTQDSSLQDGCFIYKVKFIGVNFPSDGPVMQKKTMGWEASTERLYPRDGVLKGETHK
                     ALKLKDGGHYLVEFKSIYMAKKPVQLPGYYYVDAKLDITSHNEDYTIVEQYERTEGRHH
                     LFL"
     primer_bind     complement(4720..4740)
                     /label=DsRed1-N
                     /note="DsRed1, reverse primer"
     primer_bind     5132..5155
                     /label=DsRed1-C
                     /note="DsRed1, forward primer"
     polyA_signal    5338..5459
                     /label=SV40 poly(A) signal
                     /note="SV40 polyadenylation signal"
     protein_bind    5713..5746
                     /label=loxP
                     /bound_moiety="Cre recombinase"
                     /note="Cre-mediated recombination occurs in the 8-bp core
                     sequence (GCATACAT)."
     CDS             5765..5785
                     /codon_start=1
                     /product="nuclear localization signal of SV40 (simian virus
                     40) large T antigen"
                     /label=SV40 NLS
                     /translation="PKKKRKV"
     CDS             5792..9892
                     /codon_start=1
                     /product="Cas9 (Csn1) endonuclease from the Streptococcus
                     pyogenes MGAS15252 Type II CRISPR/Cas system"
                     /label=Cas9
                     /note="generates RNA-guided double strand breaks in DNA"
                     /translation="MDKKYSIGLDIGTNSVGWAVITDDYKVPSKKFKVLGNTDRHSIKK
                     NLIGALLFGSGETAEATRLKRTARRRYTRRKNRICYLQEIFSNEMAKVDDSFFHRLEES
                     FLVEEDKKHERHPIFGNIVDEVAYHEKYPTIYHLRKKLADSTDKADLRLIYLALAHMIK
                     FRGHFLIEGDLNPDNSDVDKLFIQLVQIYNQLFEENPINASRVDAKAILSARLSKSRRL
                     ENLIAQLPGEKRNGLFGNLIALSLGLTPNFKSNFDLAEDAKLQLSKDTYDDDLDNLLAQ
                     IGDQYADLFLAAKNLSDAILLSDILRVNSEITKAPLSASMIKRYDEHHQDLTLLKALVR
                     QQLPEKYKEIFFDQSKNGYAGYIDGGASQEEFYKFIKPILEKMDGTEELLVKLNREDLL
                     RKQRTFDNGSIPHQIHLGELHAILRRQEDFYPFLKDNREKIEKILTFRIPYYVGPLARG
                     NSRFAWMTRKSEETITPWNFEEVVDKGASAQSFIERMTNFDKNLPNEKVLPKHSLLYEY
                     FTVYNELTKVKYVTEGMRKPAFLSGEQKKAIVDLLFKTNRKVTVKQLKEDYFKKIECFD
                     SVEISGVEDRFNASLGAYHDLLKIIKDKDFLDNEENEDILEDIVLTLTLFEDRGMIEER
                     LKTYAHLFDDKVMKQLKRRRYTGWGRLSRKLINGIRDKQSGKTILDFLKSDGFANRNFM
                     QLIHDDSLTFKEDIQKAQVSGQGHSLHEQIANLAGSPAIKKGILQTVKIVDELVKVMGH
                     KPENIVIEMARENQTTQKGQKNSRERMKRIEEGIKELGSQILKEHPVENTQLQNEKLYL
                     YYLQNGRDMYVDQELDINRLSDYDVDHIVPQSFIKDDSIDNKVLTRSDKNRGKSDNVPS
                     EEVVKKMKNYWRQLLNAKLITQRKFDNLTKAERGGLSELDKAGFIKRQLVETRQITKHV
                     AQILDSRMNTKYDENDKLIREVKVITLKSKLVSDFRKDFQFYKVREINNYHHAHDAYLN
                     AVVGTALIKKYPKLESEFVYGDYKVYDVRKMIAKSEQEIGKATAKYFFYSNIMNFFKTE
                     ITLANGEIRKRPLIETNGETGEIVWDKGRDFATVRKVLSMPQVNIVKKTEVQTGGFSKE
                     SILPKRNSDKLIARKKDWDPKKYGGFDSPTVAYSVLVVAKVEKGKSKKLKSVKELLGIT
                     IMERSSFEKNPIDFLEAKGYKEVKKDLIIKLPKYSLFELENGRKRMLASAGELQKGNEL
                     ALPSKYVNFLYLASHYEKLKGSPEDNEQKQLFVEQHKHYLDEIIEQISEFSKRVILADA
                     NLDKVLSAYNKHRDKPIREQAENIIHLFTLTNLGAPAAFKYFDTTIDRKRYTSTKEVLD
                     ATLIHQSITGLYETRIDLSQLGGD"
     RBS             9805..9813
                     /label=Shine-Dalgarno sequence
                     /note="full consensus sequence for ribosome-binding sites
                     upstream of start codons in E. coli; complementary to a
                     region in the 3' end of the 16S rRNA (Chen et al., 1994)"
     CDS             9908..9928
                     /codon_start=1
                     /product="nuclear localization signal of SV40 (simian virus
                     40) large T antigen"
                     /label=SV40 NLS
                     /translation="PKKKRKV"
     CDS             9929..10645
                     /codon_start=1
                     /product="the original enhanced GFP (Yang et al., 1996)"
                     /label=EGFP
                     /note="mammalian codon-optimized"
                     /translation="VSKGEELFTGVVPILVELDGDVNGHKFSVSGEGEGDATYGKLTLK
                     FICTTGKLPVPWPTLVTTLTYGVQCFSRYPDHMKQHDFFKSAMPEGYVQERTIFFKDDG
                     NYKTRAEVKFEGDTLVNRIELKGIDFKEDGNILGHKLEYNYNSHNVYIMADKQKNGIKV
                     NFKIRHNIEDGSVQLADHYQQNTPIGDGPVLLPDNHYLSTQSALSKDPNEKRDHMVLLE
                     FVTAAGITLGMDELYK"
     CDS             9929..10642
                     /codon_start=1
                     /product="enhanced GFP"
                     /label=EGFP
                     /translation="VSKGEELFTGVVPILVELDGDVNGHKFSVSGEGEGDATYGKLTLK
                     FICTTGKLPVPWPTLVTTLTYGVQCFSRYPDHMKQHDFFKSAMPEGYVQERTIFFKDDG
                     NYKTRAEVKFEGDTLVNRIELKGIDFKEDGNILGHKLEYNYNSHNVYIMADKQKNGIKV
                     NFKIRHNIEDGSVQLADHYQQNTPIGDGPVLLPDNHYLSTQSALSKDPNEKRDHMVLLE
                     FVTAAGITLGMDELYK"
     primer_bind     complement(9971..9992)
                     /label=EGFP-N
                     /note="EGFP, reverse primer"
     primer_bind     complement(10232..10251)
                     /label=EXFP-R
                     /note="For distinguishing EGFP variants, reverse primer"
     primer_bind     10579..10600
                     /label=EGFP-C
                     /note="EGFP, forward primer"
     polyA_signal    10768..10849
                     /label=SV40 poly(A) signal
                     /note="SV40 polyadenylation signal"
     primer_bind     complement(11671..11687)
                     /label=SK primer
                     /note="common sequencing primer, one of multiple similar
                     variants"
     primer_bind     complement(11671..11687)
                     /label=pBluescriptSK
                     /note="For pBluescript vector"
     primer_bind     complement(11724..11744)
                     /label=T3
                     /note="T3 promoter, forward primer"
     promoter        complement(11724..11742)
                     /label=T3 promoter
                     /note="promoter for bacteriophage T3 RNA polymerase"
     primer_bind     complement(11763..11779)
                     /label=M13 rev
                     /note="common sequencing primer, one of multiple similar
                     variants"
     primer_bind     complement(11763..11779)
                     /label=M13 Reverse
                     /note="In lacZ gene. Also called M13-rev"
     primer_bind     complement(11776..11798)
                     /label=M13/pUC Reverse
                     /note="In lacZ gene"
     protein_bind    11787..11803
                     /label=lac operator
                     /bound_moiety="lac repressor encoded by lacI"
                     /note="The lac repressor binds to the lac operator to
                     inhibit transcription in E. coli. This inhibition can be
                     relieved by adding lactose or
                     isopropyl-beta-D-thiogalactopyranoside (IPTG)."
     promoter        complement(11811..11841)
                     /label=lac promoter
                     /note="promoter for the E. coli lac operon"
     protein_bind    11856..11877
                     /label=CAP binding site
                     /bound_moiety="E. coli catabolite activator protein"
                     /note="CAP binding activates transcription in the presence
                     of cAMP."
     primer_bind     complement(11994..12011)
                     /label=L4440
                     /note="L4440 vector, forward primer"
     rep_origin      complement(12165..12753)
                     /direction=LEFT
                     /label=ori
                     /note="high-copy-number ColE1/pMB1/pBR322/pUC origin of
                     replication"
     primer_bind     complement(12245..12264)
                     /label=pBR322ori-F
                     /note="pBR322 origin, forward primer"
     CDS             complement(12924..13784)
                     /codon_start=1
                     /gene="bla"
                     /product="beta-lactamase"
                     /label=AmpR
                     /note="confers resistance to ampicillin, carbenicillin, and
                     related antibiotics"
                     /translation="MSIQHFRVALIPFFAAFCLPVFAHPETLVKVKDAEDQLGARVGYI
                     ELDLNSGKILESFRPEERFPMMSTFKVLLCGAVLSRIDAGQEQLGRRIHYSQNDLVEYS
                     PVTEKHLTDGMTVRELCSAAITMSDNTAANLLLTTIGGPKELTAFLHNMGDHVTRLDRW
                     EPELNEAIPNDERDTTMPVAMATTLRKLLTGELLTLASRQQLIDWMEADKVAGPLLRSA
                     LPAGWFIADKSGAGERGSRGIIAALGPDGKPSRIVVIYTTGSQATMDERNRQIAEIGAS
                     LIKHW"
     primer_bind     13547..13566
                     /label=Amp-R
                     /note="Ampicillin resistance gene, reverse primer"
     promoter        complement(13785..13889)
                     /gene="bla"
                     /label=AmpR promoter
ORIGIN
        1 ccacctaaat tgtaagcgtt aatattttgt taaaattcgc gttaaatttt tgttaaatca
       61 gctcattttt taaccaatag gccgaaatcg gcaaaatccc ttataaatca aaagaataga
      121 ccgagatagg gttgagtgtt gttccagttt ggaacaagag tccactatta aagaacgtgg
      181 actccaacgt caaaggnnnn nnnnnnnnnn nnnnnnnnnn nnnnnnnnnn nnnnnnnnnn
      241 nnnnntnnnn nnnnnnnnnn nnnnnnnnnn nnnnnnnnnn nnnnnnnnnn nnnnnnnnnn
      301 nnnnnnnnnn nnnnnnnnnn nnnnnnnnnn nnnnnnngnn nnnnnnnnnn nnnnnnnnnn
      361 nnnnnnnnnn nnnnnnnnnn nnnnnnnnnn nnnnnnnnnn nnnnnnnnnn nnnnnnnnnn
      421 nnnnnnnnnn nnnnnnnnnn nnnnnnnnnn nnnnnnnnnn nncccattcg ccattcaggc
      481 tgcgcaactg ttgggaaggg cgatcggtgc gggcctcttc gctattacgc cagctggcga
      541 aagggggatg tgctgcaagg cgattaagtt gggtaacgcc agggttttcc cagtcacgac
      601 gttgtaaaac gacggccagt gagcgcgcgt aatacgactc actatagggc gaattgggta
      661 ccaaatagta ggaattaccc acctgtacaa gtgctgaaaa cttggatgaa taagcccgtt
      721 tgccattttc tactgctatt ttaaatcttt tctgtatttg tctgcatttg tctttaccct
      781 tgaataaatg ttttagttgt tttttttcaa ttatgactgt gtttaacaga cattattaca
      841 ataatatgta atagtagtac acactattat tatgtaatag tacttgttga ctgtatttga
      901 gaactggacc gagtgagtgt tacgtcaccc attcaaaatg acttacttct ggctccaaca
      961 aaatgaagtt aattcagttg ccatttttca ctgtatggac atcgccgtgt tggagctaga
     1021 cgttgccaat aagcaagaaa gagccgagat gcgtcgagtc tgagtcaccg ttcctatggc
     1081 aacccctcta accaatcaga agtaagcttg ttggaagtcc acagcctacc acttgaaagc
     1141 gggctgcaca aaatctgtca aacgttttga acgttggatg tgagagcaca tacttttatt
     1201 aaggcatctg gttggtcagt ttataatatc aacaacttgg gctacagaaa agaaaagtta
     1261 ttacagaaat tatgattaac aagtacatgt taaataaaga ttttaatatg aatgccacca
     1321 ctggagcatt catgccattt ggagcttctt cctgtttgga tcactagaag gaggaggtca
     1381 ctcattacag ttctcatata cagtcgttgg ttggttggtt ggttggtaga ttgattgatt
     1441 gattgattga ttgattgatt gattgattga ttgattgatt gattgattga ttgattgatt
     1501 gattggtagt caaaataaga aataatttcc acagattcat tacagaaatg attaaatgca
     1561 tacataaaaa actggggggg gggggggata caacaacaca cttaagtcac atttgcctac
     1621 gtaaagaaaa gtaaagaaaa tcaatagcta tattttacat ctcctttttt tgctgtcttt
     1681 taattagcct tgttttgctg ttatcttgat tgaaactgta acttcttcac ctgcttcttt
     1741 tctttgtagg ttttgccagc ccagaaacag gcatggctgt gcaaggccag agcaccatgc
     1801 acaatgcgct gcatgtcttc atgaacggct caatgtcctc agtccagggc tcagccaacg
     1861 accccatctt cctccttcac catgctttca ttgacaggta acaaacacgt catgacatta
     1921 gactgcacag tttttgacaa agttcataca atctgttgtt tatagctgct acaattagtg
     1981 aagtttgtga atgtacttgg atgagcagcg aaagatcaat tgagatcaat tgttagagtt
     2041 tggttgccct gcagagcaaa gaacaaaaaa taatctggtg gctttactgc gtgaggttat
     2101 tattggtgga atagaaacac aaaacataat tgcatttatt tgtttaattt tttatcttat
     2161 cttaactttc atcttgcata tttgtttctt acatcatttc tagcatcttt gagcgctggc
     2221 taagaactca tcagcctccc cggtccatct acccacgtac caatgcacca attggccaca
     2281 atgacggcta ctacatggtg ccattccttc ctctttatag gaatggagac tacctcctgt
     2341 ccaacaatgc tcttggatac gagtacgcct acctgttgga cccaggtcat tgcacaacac
     2401 cagaaatgcc ctctgatctg caaaagacgt gaatatctgt tcagacaccc atatccactc
     2461 tgttccacac aggtcagagg tttgtccagg agttcttgac agaggtgtaa aaagtactca
     2521 aaaattttac tcaagtgaaa gtacaagtac ttagggaaaa ttttactcaa ttaaaagtaa
     2581 aagtatctgg ctagaatctt acttgagtaa aagtaaaaaa gtactccatt aaaattgtac
     2641 ttgagtatta aggaagtaaa agtaaaagca agaaagaaaa ctagagattc ttgtttaagc
     2701 ttttaatctc aaaaaacatt aaatgaaatg catacaaggt tttatcctgc tttagaactg
     2761 tttgtattta attatcaaac tataagacag acaatctaat gccagtacac gctactcaaa
     2821 gttgtaaaac ctcagattta acttcagtag aagctgattc tcaaaattgt tagtgtcaag
     2881 cctagctctt ttggggctga aaagcaatcc tgcagtgctg aaaagcctct cacaggcagc
     2941 cgatgcggga agaggtgtat tagtcttgat agagaggctg caaatagcag gaaacgtgag
     3001 cagagactcc ctggtgtctg aaacacaggc cagatgggcc cttcaggggt gtcgcttggt
     3061 tatttccaaa aatcaaatta attttattaa actattagaa cgagcatgtt ttgtctatat
     3121 gctacagaag ataaaaaata ataggagtta acagttataa aacaacacac tttgtttcta
     3181 ttgattgttg accacactgg ggtctcatta agttagatta aagacacact aactgggtca
     3241 aaagcagcag attgatttca tagcaccagg gtaaactttc taacactttt acggcaatca
     3301 tatacattaa aattaaatac agaccacgac tgaacaagga ggatgatctc caatattaaa
     3361 caaagagact tgtgcctatt tctctgaggg taaacatgac ctctcaagtt agcaagttgt
     3421 ttttaacact acaaaaatag ttaagactgc aatcccagaa taaagtattg gttttaacca
     3481 atcaatatag tacagtaaac atccatttgt tttgttgaaa cgttaaacaa atctgaccaa
     3541 agctattagc ttatataaaa caggtttgcc ttctatgtag ctgaaaacac cacaggcccg
     3601 attttgctac tgtgtaaaac atttcagcaa gattttttta ttgcattttt ttttactgaa
     3661 tcgttcaaac attttatcat tttagtttgt tcattcattg caactggaaa aacaacacat
     3721 cacacaaccg cacatatttc agcaataagt acaataaaac actcaaataa aaaaaacatt
     3781 ttaaatctct ttgtattttt gaccgctgtt tcgcgtaatt tcacggtaaa actctggaaa
     3841 tctccactac attcctctca gcggctcctc tcaatgacag ctgaagaagt gacgcggctg
     3901 cctgctgtgt tttgattggt cgaattcact ggaggcttcc agaacagtgt agagtctgaa
     3961 cgggtgcgcg ctctgctgta tttaaagggc gaaagagaga ccgcagagaa actcaaccga
     4021 agagaagcga cttgacaaag aagaaaagag cagcctgaca ggactttttc cccgacgagg
     4081 tgtttattcg ctctatttaa gaatctactg taaggtaagt ctcaatatat tgtactctat
     4141 tggctaatca gaattatata gagattatat gtacttaatg tcaaaaaatc aactttgtat
     4201 atgtaatctt tttacatgtg gactgcctat gttcatctta ttttaggtct actagaaaat
     4261 tatatttccc gttttcacaa taaggatttt taaaaaaagc aatgaacaga cgggcattta
     4321 ctttatgttg ctgacattat tttatatgag cataataacc ataaatacta gcaaatgtcc
     4381 taaatgaatt tgtgttaatg ttgtctacaa aagaaaatta gcgttttact tgtacaacta
     4441 ataataactt ggttattaag agaatttcac ttgttgacta gaaaaggccg gccataactt
     4501 cgtatagcat acattatacg aagttatccg gtcgccacca tggcctcctc cgagaacgtc
     4561 atcaccgagt tcatgcgctt caaggtgcgc atggagggca ccgtgaacgg ccacgagttc
     4621 gagatcgagg gcgagggcga gggccgcccc tacgagggcc acaacaccgt gaagctgaag
     4681 gtgaccaagg gcggccccct gcccttcgcc tgggacatcc tgtcccccca gttccagtac
     4741 ggctccaagg tgtacgtgaa gcaccccgcc gacatccccg actacaagaa gctgtccttc
     4801 cccgagggct tcaagtggga gcgcgtgatg aactttgagg acggcggcgt ggcgaccgtg
     4861 acccaggact cctccctgca ggacggctgc ttcatctaca aggtgaagtt catcggcgtg
     4921 aacttcccct ccgacggccc cgtgatgcag aagaagacca tgggctggga ggcctccacc
     4981 gagcgcctgt acccccgcga cggcgtgctg aagggcgaga cccacaaggc cctgaagctg
     5041 aaggacggcg gccactacct ggtggagttc aagtccatct acatggccaa gaagcccgtg
     5101 cagctgcccg gctactacta cgtggacgcc aagctggaca tcacctccca caacgaggac
     5161 tacaccatcg tggagcagta cgagcgcacc gagggccgcc accacctgtt cctgtagcgg
     5221 ccgcgactct agatcataat cagccatacc acatttgtag aggttttact tgctttaaaa
     5281 aacctcccac acctccccct gaacctgaaa cataaaatga atgcaattgt tgttgttaac
     5341 ttgtttattg cagcttataa tggttacaaa taaagcaata gcatcacaaa tttcacaaat
     5401 aaagcatttt tttcactgca ttctagttgt ggtttgtcca aactcatcaa tgtatcttaa
     5461 ggcgtaaatt gtaagcgtta atattttgtt aaaattcgcg ttaaattttt gttaaatcag
     5521 ctcatttttt aaccaatagg ccgaaatcgg caaaatccct tataaatcaa aagaatagac
     5581 cgagataggg ttgagtgttg ttccagtttg gaacaagagt ccactattaa agaacgtgga
     5641 ctccaacgtc aaaggnnnnn nnnnnnnnnn nnnnnnnnnn nnnnnnnnnn nnnnnnnnnn
     5701 nnnntaatca agataacttc gtatagcata cattatacga agttatcccg tcatggcttc
     5761 tccacctaag aagaagagaa aggtgggaag catggataag aagtatagca tcggcctgga
     5821 tattggaact aactccgtgg gttgggcagt gattacagac gactacaagg tccctagcaa
     5881 gaaatttaag gtgctgggta acaccgacag gcacagcatc aagaaaaatc tgattggagc
     5941 cctgctgttc ggttctggag agactgccga agcaacacgc ctgaaaagaa cagcaagaag
     6001 gcgctatacc agaaggaaga atagaatctg ttacctgcag gagattttct ctaacgaaat
     6061 ggctaaggtg gacgattcat tctttcatag gctggaggaa agtttcctgg tcgaggaaga
     6121 taagaaacac gagcgccatc ctatctttgg aaacattgtg gacgaggtcg cctatcacga
     6181 aaaataccca accatctatc atctgcgcaa gaaactggct gactctactg ataaagccga
     6241 cctgagactg atctatctgg ctctggccca catgattaag ttcaggggtc attttctgat
     6301 cgagggcgat ctgaaccccg acaattccga tgtggacaag ctgttcatcc agctggtcca
     6361 gatttacaat cagctgtttg aggaaaaccc tattaatgct tccagagtgg acgcaaaagc
     6421 tatcctgtca gccaggctgt ccaagtcacg cagactggag aacctgattg cacagctgcc
     6481 cggagaaaag aggaacggtc tgtttggaaa tctgatcgct ctgagtctgg gcctgactcc
     6541 taacttcaaa agcaattttg atctggctga ggacgccaaa ctgcagctgt caaaggacac
     6601 atatgacgat gacctggata acctgctggc acagatcgga gatcagtacg ctgacctgtt
     6661 cctggctgcc aaaaatctgt ccgacgcaat cctgctgtca gatattctga gagtgaacag
     6721 cgagattaca aaagctcctc tgagtgccag catgatcaag agatatgacg agcaccatca
     6781 ggatctgacc ctgctgaagg ctctggtcag gcagcagctg ccagagaagt acaaggaaat
     6841 tttctttgat cagtccaaga acggctacgc cggttatatc gacggaggcg catcacagga
     6901 ggaattctac aagtttatca aacctattct ggagaagatg gacggaactg aggaactgct
     6961 ggtgaaactg aatagagagg acctgctgag gaagcagcgc acatttgata acggttccat
     7021 cccacaccag attcatctgg gagagctgca cgctatcctg aggcgccagg aagacttcta
     7081 cccctttctg aaagataacc gcgagaagat cgaaaaaatt ctgaccttca gaatccctta
     7141 ctatgtgggt ccactggctc gcggaaacag cagatttgcc tggatgactc gcaaatccga
     7201 ggaaaccatt actccttgga acttcgagga agtggtcgat aagggcgcct ctgcacagtc
     7261 cttcatcgag agaatgacta attttgacaa aaacctgccc aatgagaaag tgctgcctaa
     7321 gcactccctg ctgtacgagt atttcactgt ctataacgaa ctgacaaagg tgaaatacgt
     7381 caccgagggc atgagaaagc cagccttcct gtcaggagag cagaagaaag caatcgtgga
     7441 tctgctgttt aaaaccaaca ggaaagtgac tgtcaagcag ctgaaggagg actacttcaa
     7501 gaaaattgaa tgcttcgatt ccgtggagat cagcggagtc gaagacagat ttaacgcaag
     7561 cctgggcgct taccacgatc tgctgaagat cattaaggat aaagacttcc tggacaacga
     7621 ggaaaatgag gatatcctgg aagacattgt gctgacactg accctgtttg aggacagagg
     7681 aatgatcgag gaaagactga aaacctatgc tcatctgttc gatgacaagg tgatgaaaca
     7741 gctgaagaga aggcgctaca ctggctgggg tagactgagc aggaagctga tcaacggcat
     7801 tagggataaa cagtcaggaa agacaatcct ggactttctg aaaagtgatg gcttcgccaa
     7861 ccgcaatttt atgcagctga ttcacgatga cagtctgacc ttcaaagagg acatccagaa
     7921 ggctcaggtg tctggacagg gccactccct gcatgagcag attgcaaacc tggctggaag
     7981 cccagccatc aagaaaggca ttctgcagac agtgaaaatc gtcgatgagc tggtgaaagt
     8041 catgggccat aagcccgaaa acatcgtgat tgagatggct cgcgaaaatc agacaaccca
     8101 gaagggtcag aagaacagta gagagaggat gaaaagaatc gaggaaggca ttaaggagct
     8161 gggtagccag atcctgaaag agcacccagt ggaaaacaca cagctgcaga atgagaagct
     8221 gtatctgtac tatctgcaga atggaagaga tatgtacgtg gaccaggagc tggatattaa
     8281 caggctgtct gattacgacg tggatcatat cgtcccccag agtttcatca aagatgacag
     8341 cattgacaac aaggtgctga ccaggtccga caaaaacaga ggaaaatcag ataatgtccc
     8401 tagtgaggaa gtggtcaaga aaatgaagaa ctactggaga cagctgctga atgccaaact
     8461 gatcactcag aggaagtttg ataacctgac aaaagcagag cgcggtggac tgtcagaact
     8521 ggacaaagct ggattcatca agaggcagct ggtggaaaca cgccagatca ctaaacacgt
     8581 cgcacagatt ctggatagtc gcatgaacac aaagtacgat gagaatgaca aactgatcag
     8641 agaagtgaag gtcattaccc tgaagagtaa actggtcagc gactttagga aagatttcca
     8701 gttttataag gtccgcgaga ttaacaatta tcaccatgcc catgacgcat acctgaacgc
     8761 cgtggtcggt accgcactga tcaagaaata cccaaaactg gagagcgaat tcgtgtacgg
     8821 agactataag gtgtacgatg tcagaaaaat gatcgccaag tccgagcagg aaattggaaa
     8881 agctactgcc aagtatttct tttactcaaa catcatgaat ttctttaaga cagagatcac
     8941 cctggccaat ggagaaatcc gcaaaaggcc cctgattgag acaaacggag agacaggcga
     9001 aatcgtgtgg gacaaaggca gagattttgc aaccgtgagg aaggtcctga gcatgcctca
     9061 agtgaatatc gtcaagaaaa ctgaggtgca gacaggcggt ttctcaaaag aaagtattct
     9121 gccaaaacgc aactctgata agctgatcgc tagaaagaaa gactgggacc ctaagaagta
     9181 tggaggcttt gactctccca ctgtggcata ctccgtcctg gtggtcgcta aggtggagaa
     9241 gggcaaaagc aagaaactga aatctgtcaa ggagctgctg ggtatcacaa ttatggagag
     9301 aagctctttc gagaagaacc caatcgattt tctggaggcc aaaggttata aggaagtgaa
     9361 gaaagacctg atcattaaac tgcccaagta cagtctgttt gagctggaaa acggcaggaa
     9421 acgcatgctg gcaagcgctg gagagctgca gaaaggcaat gaactggccc tgccttctaa
     9481 gtacgtgaac ttcctgtatc tggcaagcca ctacgagaag ctgaaaggat ctccagagga
     9541 taacgaacag aaacagctgt ttgtggagca gcacaagcat tatctggacg agatcattga
     9601 acagattagc gagttctcta aaagagtgat cctggccgac gcaaatctgg ataaggtcct
     9661 gtctgcttac aacaaacaca gagataagcc catcagggag caggccgaaa atatcattca
     9721 tctgttcact ctgacaaacc tgggcgcacc tgcagctttc aagtacttcg acactacaat
     9781 cgatagaaag aggtacacct ccactaagga ggtgctggac gctacactga tccatcagag
     9841 tattaccggc ctgtacgaaa caaggattga cctgtctcag ctgggtggcg actcaccggt
     9901 gagatctcct aagaagaaga gaaaggtggt gagcaagggc gaggagctgt tcaccggggt
     9961 ggtgcccatc ctggtcgagc tggacggcga cgtaaacggc cacaagttca gcgtgtccgg
    10021 cgagggcgag ggcgatgcca cctacggcaa gctgaccctg aagttcatct gcaccaccgg
    10081 caagctgccc gtgccctggc ccaccctcgt gaccaccctg acctacggcg tgcagtgctt
    10141 cagccgctac cccgaccaca tgaagcagca cgacttcttc aagtccgcca tgcccgaagg
    10201 ctacgtccag gagcgcacca tcttcttcaa ggacgacggc aactacaaga cccgcgccga
    10261 ggtgaagttc gagggcgaca ccctggtgaa ccgcatcgag ctgaagggca tcgacttcaa
    10321 ggaggacggc aacatcctgg ggcacaagct ggagtacaac tacaacagcc acaacgtcta
    10381 tatcatggcc gacaagcaga agaacggcat caaggtgaac ttcaagatcc gccacaacat
    10441 cgaggacggc agcgtgcagc tcgccgacca ctaccagcag aacaccccca tcggcgacgg
    10501 ccccgtgctg ctgcccgaca accactacct gagcacccag tccgccctga gcaaagaccc
    10561 caacgagaag cgcgatcaca tggtcctgct ggagttcgtg accgccgccg ggatcactct
    10621 cggcatggac gagctgtaca agtaaagcgg ccgcgactct agatcataat cagccatacc
    10681 acatttgtag aggttttact tgctttaaaa aacctcccac acctccccct gaacctgaaa
    10741 cataaaatga atgcaattgt tgttgttaac ttgtttattg cagcttataa tggttacaaa
    10801 taaagcaata gcatcacaaa tttcacaaat aaagcatttt tttcactgca ttctagttgt
    10861 ggtttgtcca aactcatcaa tgtatcgcta gcatatatgg cgcgccatca acgtcaaaac
    10921 atgcacaccc aaaaaaaaaa aaaaaaaaaa aaaaaaaaan nctatcagta aaacaaaata
    10981 cttaatgtac ttacctcaat atgcttcctt aggtttgatg gcgaactttt gaaggccgat
    11041 atttctttat taagcgggag acagaggaca catttcatct tgaatgaatc tttatttaca
    11101 ccacttaaag aaaagaattc gcgaagatac ggccacgggt gctcttgatc ctgtggctga
    11161 ttttggactg tgctgctcgc agctgctgat gaatcacata cttcctccat tttcttccac
    11221 tgattgactg ttataatttc cctaatttcc aggtcaaggt gctgtgcatt gtggtaatag
    11281 atgtgacatg acgtcacttc caaaggacca atgaacatgt ctgaccaatt tcatataatg
    11341 tgaaaacgat tttcataggc agaataaata acatttaaat taaactgggc atcagcgcaa
    11401 ttcaattggt ttggtaatag caagggaaaa tagaatgaag tgatctccaa aaaataagta
    11461 ctttttgact gtaaataaaa ttgtaaggag taaaaagtac ttttttttct aaaaaaatgt
    11521 aattaagtaa aagtaaaagt attgattttt aattgtactc aagtaaagta aaaatcccca
    11581 aaaataatac ttaagtacag taatcaagta aaattactca agtactttac acctctggtt
    11641 cttgaccccc taccttcagc aagcccagca gatccactag ttctagagcg gccgccaccg
    11701 cggtggagct ccagcttttg ttccctttag tgagggttaa ttgcgcgctt ggcgtaatca
    11761 tggtcatagc tgtttcctgt gtgaaattgt tatccgctca caattccaca caacatacga
    11821 gccggaagca taaagtgtaa agcctggggt gcctaatgag tgagctaact cacattaatt
    11881 gcgttgcgct cactgcccgc tttccagtcg ggaaacctgt cgtgccagct gcattaatga
    11941 atcggccaac gcgcggggag aggcggtttg cgtattgggc gctcttccgc ttcctcgctc
    12001 actgactcgc tgcgctcggt cgttcggctg cggcgagcgg tatcagctca ctcaaaggcg
    12061 gtaatacggt tatccacaga atcaggggat aacgcaggaa agaacatgtg agcaaaaggc
    12121 cagcaaaagg ccaggaaccg taaaaaggcc gcgttgctgg cgtttttcca taggctccgc
    12181 ccccctgacg agcatcacaa aaatcgacgc tcaagtcaga ggtggcgaaa cccgacagga
    12241 ctataaagat accaggcgtt tccccctgga agctccctcg tgcgctctcc tgttccgacc
    12301 ctgccgctta ccggatacct gtccgccttt ctcccttcgg gaagcgtggc gctttctcat
    12361 agctcacgct gtaggtatct cagttcggtg taggtcgttc gctccaagct gggctgtgtg
    12421 cacgaacccc ccgttcagcc cgaccgctgc gccttatccg gtaactatcg tcttgagtcc
    12481 aacccggtaa gacacgactt atcgccactg gcagcagcca ctggtaacag gattagcaga
    12541 gcgaggtatg taggcggtgc tacagagttc ttgaagtggt ggcctaacta cggctacact
    12601 agaagaacag tatttggtat ctgcgctctg ctgaagccag ttaccttcgg aaaaagagtt
    12661 ggtagctctt gatccggcaa acaaaccacc gctggtagcg gtggtttttt tgtttgcaag
    12721 cagcagatta cgcgcagaaa aaaaggatct caagaagatc ctttgatctt ttctacgggg
    12781 tctgacgctc agtggaacga aaactcacgt taagggattt tggtcatgag attatcaaaa
    12841 aggatcttca cctagatcct tttaaattaa aaatgaagtt ttaaatcaat ctaaagtata
    12901 tatgagtaaa cttggtctga cagttaccaa tgcttaatca gtgaggcacc tatctcagcg
    12961 atctgtctat ttcgttcatc catagttgcc tgactccccg tcgtgtagat aactacgata
    13021 cgggagggct taccatctgg ccccagtgct gcaatgatac cgcgagaccc acgctcaccg
    13081 gctccagatt tatcagcaat aaaccagcca gccggaaggg ccgagcgcag aagtggtcct
    13141 gcaactttat ccgcctccat ccagtctatt aattgttgcc gggaagctag agtaagtagt
    13201 tcgccagtta atagtttgcg caacgttgtt gccattgcta caggcatcgt ggtgtcacgc
    13261 tcgtcgtttg gtatggcttc attcagctcc ggttcccaac gatcaaggcg agttacatga
    13321 tcccccatgt tgtgcaaaaa agcggttagc tccttcggtc ctccgatcgt tgtcagaagt
    13381 aagttggccg cagtgttatc actcatggtt atggcagcac tgcataattc tcttactgtc
    13441 atgccatccg taagatgctt ttctgtgact ggtgagtact caaccaagtc attctgagaa
    13501 tagtgtatgc ggcgaccgag ttgctcttgc ccggcgtcaa tacgggataa taccgcgcca
    13561 catagcagaa ctttaaaagt gctcatcatt ggaaaacgtt cttcggggcg aaaactctca
    13621 aggatcttac cgctgttgag atccagttcg atgtaaccca ctcgtgcacc caactgatct
    13681 tcagcatctt ttactttcac cagcgtttct gggtgagcaa aaacaggaag gcaaaatgcc
    13741 gcaaaaaagg gaataagggc gacacggaaa tgttgaatac tcatactctt cctttttcaa
    13801 tattattgaa gcatttatca gggttattgt ctcatgagcg gatacatatt tgaatgtatt
    13861 tagaaaaata aacaaatagg ggttccgcgc acatttcccc gaaaagtg
//
