Features (pLannotate 1.2.2; 22 found; start..end, strand, type, name):
     34..462     -  rep_origin     f1 ori (sequence partly withheld): f1 bacteriophage origin of replication; arrow indicates direction of (+) strand synthesis
    467..622     -  CDS            lacZα (fragment): LacZα fragment of β-galactosidase; lacZ fragment
    630..648     +  promoter       T7 promoter: promoter for bacteriophage T7 RNA polymerase
   4497..4530    +  protein_bind   loxP: Cre-mediated recombination occurs in the 8-bp core sequence (GCATACAT). Cre recombinase
   4543..5217    +  CDS            DsRed2: DsRed2 is a basic (constitutively fluorescent) red fluorescent protein published in 2006, derived from Discosoma sp..
   5235..5318    +  CDS            large T antigen (fragment): large T antigen from SV40 (simian virus 40)
   5341..5462    +  polyA_signal   SV40 poly(A) signal: SV40 polyadenylation signal
   5469..5715    -  rep_origin     M13 ori (fragment) (sequence partly withheld): M13 bacteriophage origin of replication; arrow indicates direction of (+) strand synthesis
   5716..5749    +  protein_bind   loxP: Cre-mediated recombination occurs in the 8-bp core sequence (GCATACAT). Cre recombinase
   5795..9895    +  CDS            cas9: CAS9_STRP1 - Also known as csn1 From Streptococcus pyogenes serotype M1.
   9930..10648   +  CDS            EGFP (fragment): the original enhanced GFP (Yang et al., 1996) mammalian codon-optimized
  10665..10748   +  CDS            large T antigen (fragment): large T antigen from SV40 (simian virus 40)
  10771..10852   +  polyA_signal   SV40 poly(A) signal: SV40 polyadenylation signal
  11668..11708   -  misc_feature   MCS (fragment): pBluescript multiple cloning site
  11721..11739   -  promoter       T3 promoter: promoter for bacteriophage T3 RNA polymerase
  11782..11804   -  protein_bind   lac operator (fragment): The lac repressor binds to the lac operator to inhibit transcription in E. coli. This inhibition can be relieved by adding lactose or isopropyl-β-D-thiogalactopyranoside (IPTG). lac repressor encoded by lacI
  11808..11838   -  promoter       lac promoter: promoter for the E. coli lac operon
  11853..11874   -  protein_bind   CAP binding site: CAP binding activates transcription in the presence of cAMP. E. coli catabolite activator protein
  11887..11979   -  CDS            lacI (fragment): lac repressor; lacI; The lac repressor binds to the lac operator to inhibit transcription in E. coli. This inhibition can be relieved by adding lactose or isopropyl-β-D-thiogalactopyranoside (IPTG).
  12162..12750   -  rep_origin     ori: high-copy-number ColE1/pMB1/pBR322/pUC origin of replication
  12921..13781   -  CDS            AmpR: β-lactamase; bla; confers resistance to ampicillin, carbenicillin, and related antibiotics
  13782..13886   -  promoter       AmpR promoter: bla
>Addgene plasmid #158962 | pTol2 hsp70l loxP-DsRed-loxP-nCas9n-GFP | addgene full sequence | sequence record 442802 | Addgene Long Read Sequencing Result
CCACCTAAATTGTAAGCGTTAATATTTTGTTAAAATTCGCGTTAAATTTTTGTTAAATCAGCTCATTTTT
TAACCAATAGGCCGAAATCGGCAAAATCCCTTATAAATCAAAAGAATAGACCGAGATAGGGTTGAGTGTT
GTTCCAGTTTGGAACAAGAGTCCACTATTAAAGAACGTGGACTCCAACGTCAAAGG
[49 nt withheld, positions 197-245]
T
[91 nt withheld, positions 247-337]
G
[124 nt withheld, positions 339-462]
CCCATTCGCCATTCAGGCTGCGCAACTGTTGGGAAGGGCGATCGGTGCGGGCCTCTTCGCTATTACGCCA
GCTGGCGAAAGGGGGATGTGCTGCAAGGCGATTAAGTTGGGTAACGCCAGGGTTTTCCCAGTCACGACGT
TGTAAAACGACGGCCAGTGAGCGCGCGTAATACGACTCACTATAGGGCGAATTGGGTACCAAATAGTAGG
AATTACCCACCTGTACAAGTGCTGAAAACTTGGATGAATAAGCCCGTTTGCCATTTTCTACTGCTATTTT
AAATCTTTTCTGTATTTGTCTGCATTTGTCTTTACCCTTGAATAAATGTTTTAGTTGTTTTTTTTCAATT
ATGACTGTGTTTAACAGACATTATTACAATAATATGTAATAGTAGTACACACTATTATTATGTAATAGTA
CTTGTTGACTGTATTTGAGAACTGGACCGAGTGAGTGTTACGTCACCCATTCAAAATGACTTACTTCTGG
CTCCAACAAAATGAAGTTAATTCAGTTGCCATTTTTCACTGTATGGACATCGCCGTGTTGGAGCTAGACG
TTGCCAATAAGCAAGAAAGAGCCGAGATGCGTCGAGTCTGAGTCACCGTTCCTATGGCAACCCCTCTAAC
CAATCAGAAGTAAGCTTGTTGGAAGTCCACAGCCTACCACTTGAAAGCGGGCTGCACAAAATCTGTCAAA
CGTTTTGAACGTTGGATGTGAGAGCACATACTTTTATTAAGGCATCTGGTTGGTCAGTTTATAATATCAA
CAACTTGGGCTACAGAAAAGAAAAGTTATTACAGAAATTATGATTAACAAGTACATGTTAAATAAAGATT
TTAATATGAATGCCACCACTGGAGCATTCATGCCATTTGGAGCTTCTTCCTGTTTGGATCACTAGAAGGA
GGAGGTCACTCATTACAGTTCTCATATACAGTCGTTGGTTGGTTGGTTGGTTGGTAGATTGATTGATTGA
TTGATTGATTGATTGATTGATTGATTGATTGATTGATTGATTGATTGATTGATTGATTGATTGGTAGTCA
AAATAAGAAATAATTTCCACAGATTCATTACAGAAATGATTAAATGCATACATAAAAAACTGGGGGGGGG
GGGGGGGGATACAACAACACACTTAAGTCACATTTGCCTACGTAAAGAAAAGTAAAGAAAATCAATAGCT
ATATTTTACATCTCCTTTTTTTGCTGTCTTTTAATTAGCCTTGTTTTGCTGTTATCTTGATTGAAACTGT
AACTTCTTCACCTGCTTCTTTTCTTTGTAGGTTTTGCCAGCCCAGAAACAGGCATGGCTGTGCAAGGCCA
GAGCACCATGCACAATGCGCTGCATGTCTTCATGAACGGCTCAATGTCCTCAGTCCAGGGCTCAGCCAAC
GACCCCATCTTCCTCCTTCACCATGCTTTCATTGACAGGTAACAAACACGTCATGACATTAGACTGCACA
GTTTTTGACAAAGTTCATACAATCTGTTGTTTATAGCTGCTACAATTAGTGAAGTTTGTGAATGTACTTG
GATGAGCAGCGAAAGATCAATTGAGATCAATTGTTAGAGTTTGGTTGCCCTGCAGAGCAAAGAACAAAAA
ATAATCTGGTGGCTTTACTGCGTGAGGTTATTATTGGTGGAATAGAAACACAAAACATAATTGCATTTAT
TTGTTTAATTTTTTATCTTATCTTAACTTTCATCTTGCATATTTGTTTCTTACATCATTTCTAGCATCTT
TGAGCGCTGGCTAAGAACTCATCAGCCTCCCCGGTCCATCTACCCACGTACCAATGCACCAATTGGCCAC
AATGACGGCTACTACATGGTGCCATTCCTTCCTCTTTATAGGAATGGAGACTACCTCCTGTCCAACAATG
CTCTTGGATACGAGTACGCCTACCTGTTGGACCCAGGTCATTGCACAACACCAGAAATGCCCTCTGATCT
GCAAAAGACGTGAATATCTGTTCAGACACCCATATCCACTCTGTTCCACACAGGTCAGAGGTTTGTCCAG
GAGTTCTTGACAGAGGTGTAAAAAGTACTCAAAAATTTTACTCAAGTGAAAGTACAAGTACTTAGGGAAA
ATTTTACTCAATTAAAAGTAAAAGTATCTGGCTAGAATCTTACTTGAGTAAAAGTAAAAAAGTACTCCAT
TAAAATTGTACTTGAGTATTAAGGAAGTAAAAGTAAAAGCAAGAAAGAAAACTAGAGATTCTTGTTTAAG
CTTTTAATCTCAAAAAACATTAAATGAAATGCATACAAGGTTTTATCCTGCTTTAGAACTGTTTGTATTT
AATTATCAAACTATAAGACAGACAATCTAATGCCAGTACACGCTACTCAAAGTTGTAAAACCTCAGATTT
AACTTCAGTAGAAGCTGATTCTCAAAATTGTTAGTGTCAAGCCTAGCTCTTTTGGGGCTGAAAAGCAATC
CTGCAGTGCTGAAAAGCCTCTCACAGGCAGCCGATGCGGGAAGAGGTGTATTAGTCTTGATAGAGAGGCT
GCAAATAGCAGGAAACGTGAGCAGAGACTCCCTGGTGTCTGAAACACAGGCCAGATGGGCCCTTCAGGGG
TGTCGCTTGGTTATTTCCAAAAATCAAATTAATTTTATTAAACTATTAGAACGAGCATGTTTTGTCTATA
TGCTACAGAAGATAAAAAATAATAGGAGTTAACAGTTATAAAACAACACACTTTGTTTCTATTGATTGTT
GACCACACTGGGGTCTCATTAAGTTAGATTAAAGACACACTAACTGGGTCAAAAGCAGCAGATTGATTTC
ATAGCACCAGGGTAAACTTTCTAACACTTTTACGGCAATCATATACATTAAAATTAAATACAGACCACGA
CTGAACAAGGAGGATGATCTCCAATATTAAACAAAGAGACTTGTGCCTATTTCTCTGAGGGTAAACATGA
CCTCTCAAGTTAGCAAGTTGTTTTTAACACTACAAAAATAGTTAAGACTGCAATCCCAGAATAAAGTATT
GGTTTTAACCAATCAATATAGTACAGTAAACATCCATTTGTTTTGTTGAAACGTTAAACAAATCTGACCA
AAGCTATTAGCTTATATAAAACAGGTTTGCCTTCTATGTAGCTGAAAACACCACAGGCCCGATTTTGCTA
CTGTGTAAAACATTTCAGCAAGATTTTTTTATTGCATTTTTTTTTACTGAATCGTTCAAACATTTTATCA
TTTTAGTTTGTTCATTCATTGCAACTGGAAAAACAACACATCACACAACCGCACATATTTCAGCAATAAG
TACAATAAAACACTCAAATAAAAAAAACATTTTAAATCTCTTTGTATTTTTGACCGCTGTTTCGCGTAAT
TTCACGGTAAAACTCTGGAAATCTCCACTACATTCCTCTCAGCGGCTCCTCTCAATGACAGCTGAAGAAG
TGACGCGGCTGCCTGCTGTGTTTTGATTGGTCGAATTCACTGGAGGCTTCCAGAACAGTGTAGAGTCTGA
ACGGGTGCGCGCTCTGCTGTATTTAAAGGGCGAAAGAGAGACCGCAGAGAAACTCAACCGAAGAGAAGCG
ACTTGACAAAGAAGAAAAGAGCAGCCTGACAGGACTTTTTCCCCGACGAGGTGTTTATTCGCTCTATTTA
AGAATCTACTGTAAGGTAAGTCTCAATATATTGTACTCTATTGGCTAATCAGAATTATATAGAGATTATA
TGTACTTAATGTCAAAAAATCAACTTTGTATATGTAATCTTTTTACATGTGGACTGCCTATGTTCATCTT
ATTTTAGGTCTACTAGAAAATTATATTTCCCGTTTTCACAATAAGGATTTTTAAAAAAAGCAATGAACAG
ACGGGCATTTACTTTATGTTGCTGACATTATTTTATATGAGCATAATAACCATAAATACTAGCAAATGTC
CTAAATGAATTTGTGTTAATGTTGTCTACAAAAGAAAATTAGCGTTTTACTTGTACAACTAATAATAACT
TGGTTATTAAGAGAATTTCACTTGTTGACTAGAAAAGGCCGGCCATAACTTCGTATAGCATACATTATAC
GAAGTTATCCGGTCGCCACCATGGCCTCCTCCGAGAACGTCATCACCGAGTTCATGCGCTTCAAGGTGCG
CATGGAGGGCACCGTGAACGGCCACGAGTTCGAGATCGAGGGCGAGGGCGAGGGCCGCCCCTACGAGGGC
CACAACACCGTGAAGCTGAAGGTGACCAAGGGCGGCCCCCTGCCCTTCGCCTGGGACATCCTGTCCCCCC
AGTTCCAGTACGGCTCCAAGGTGTACGTGAAGCACCCCGCCGACATCCCCGACTACAAGAAGCTGTCCTT
CCCCGAGGGCTTCAAGTGGGAGCGCGTGATGAACTTTGAGGACGGCGGCGTGGCGACCGTGACCCAGGAC
TCCTCCCTGCAGGACGGCTGCTTCATCTACAAGGTGAAGTTCATCGGCGTGAACTTCCCCTCCGACGGCC
CCGTGATGCAGAAGAAGACCATGGGCTGGGAGGCCTCCACCGAGCGCCTGTACCCCCGCGACGGCGTGCT
GAAGGGCGAGACCCACAAGGCCCTGAAGCTGAAGGACGGCGGCCACTACCTGGTGGAGTTCAAGTCCATC
TACATGGCCAAGAAGCCCGTGCAGCTGCCCGGCTACTACTACGTGGACGCCAAGCTGGACATCACCTCCC
ACAACGAGGACTACACCATCGTGGAGCAGTACGAGCGCACCGAGGGCCGCCACCACCTGTTCCTGTAGCG
GCCGCGACTCTAGATCATAATCAGCCATACCACATTTGTAGAGGTTTTACTTGCTTTAAAAAACCTCCCA
CACCTCCCCCTGAACCTGAAACATAAAATGAATGCAATTGTTGTTGTTAACTTGTTTATTGCAGCTTATA
ATGGTTACAAATAAAGCAATAGCATCACAAATTTCACAAATAAAGCATTTTTTTCACTGCATTCTAGTTG
TGGTTTGTCCAAACTCATCAATGTATCTTAAGGCGTAAATTGTAAGCGTTAATATTTTGTTAAAATTCGC
GTTAAATTTTTGTTAAATCAGCTCATTTTTTAACCAATAGGCCGAAATCGGCAAAATCCCTTATAAATCA
AAAGAATAGACCGAGATAGGGTTGAGTGTTGTTCCAGTTTGGAACAAGAGTCCACTATTAAAGAACGTGG
ACTCCAACGTCAAAGG
[49 nt withheld, positions 5659-5707]
TAATCAAGATAACTTCGTATAGCATACATTATACGAAGTTATCCCGTCATGGCTTCTCCACCTAAGAAGA
AGAGAAAGGTGGGAAGCATGGATAAGAAGTATAGCATCGGCCTGGATATTGGAACTAACTCCGTGGGTTG
GGCAGTGATTACAGACGACTACAAGGTCCCTAGCAAGAAATTTAAGGTGCTGGGTAACACCGACAGGCAC
AGCATCAAGAAAAATCTGATTGGAGCCCTGCTGTTCGGTTCTGGAGAGACTGCCGAAGCAACACGCCTGA
AAAGAACAGCAAGAAGGCGCTATACCAGAAGGAAGAATAGAATCTGTTACCTGCAGGAGATTTTCTCTAA
CGAAATGGCTAAGGTGGACGATTCATTCTTTCATAGGCTGGAGGAAAGTTTCCTGGTCGAGGAAGATAAG
AAACACGAGCGCCATCCTATCTTTGGAAACATTGTGGACGAGGTCGCCTATCACGAAAAATACCCAACCA
TCTATCATCTGCGCAAGAAACTGGCTGACTCTACTGATAAAGCCGACCTGAGACTGATCTATCTGGCTCT
GGCCCACATGATTAAGTTCAGGGGTCATTTTCTGATCGAGGGCGATCTGAACCCCGACAATTCCGATGTG
GACAAGCTGTTCATCCAGCTGGTCCAGATTTACAATCAGCTGTTTGAGGAAAACCCTATTAATGCTTCCA
GAGTGGACGCAAAAGCTATCCTGTCAGCCAGGCTGTCCAAGTCACGCAGACTGGAGAACCTGATTGCACA
GCTGCCCGGAGAAAAGAGGAACGGTCTGTTTGGAAATCTGATCGCTCTGAGTCTGGGCCTGACTCCTAAC
TTCAAAAGCAATTTTGATCTGGCTGAGGACGCCAAACTGCAGCTGTCAAAGGACACATATGACGATGACC
TGGATAACCTGCTGGCACAGATCGGAGATCAGTACGCTGACCTGTTCCTGGCTGCCAAAAATCTGTCCGA
CGCAATCCTGCTGTCAGATATTCTGAGAGTGAACAGCGAGATTACAAAAGCTCCTCTGAGTGCCAGCATG
ATCAAGAGATATGACGAGCACCATCAGGATCTGACCCTGCTGAAGGCTCTGGTCAGGCAGCAGCTGCCAG
AGAAGTACAAGGAAATTTTCTTTGATCAGTCCAAGAACGGCTACGCCGGTTATATCGACGGAGGCGCATC
ACAGGAGGAATTCTACAAGTTTATCAAACCTATTCTGGAGAAGATGGACGGAACTGAGGAACTGCTGGTG
AAACTGAATAGAGAGGACCTGCTGAGGAAGCAGCGCACATTTGATAACGGTTCCATCCCACACCAGATTC
ATCTGGGAGAGCTGCACGCTATCCTGAGGCGCCAGGAAGACTTCTACCCCTTTCTGAAAGATAACCGCGA
GAAGATCGAAAAAATTCTGACCTTCAGAATCCCTTACTATGTGGGTCCACTGGCTCGCGGAAACAGCAGA
TTTGCCTGGATGACTCGCAAATCCGAGGAAACCATTACTCCTTGGAACTTCGAGGAAGTGGTCGATAAGG
GCGCCTCTGCACAGTCCTTCATCGAGAGAATGACTAATTTTGACAAAAACCTGCCCAATGAGAAAGTGCT
GCCTAAGCACTCCCTGCTGTACGAGTATTTCACTGTCTATAACGAACTGACAAAGGTGAAATACGTCACC
GAGGGCATGAGAAAGCCAGCCTTCCTGTCAGGAGAGCAGAAGAAAGCAATCGTGGATCTGCTGTTTAAAA
CCAACAGGAAAGTGACTGTCAAGCAGCTGAAGGAGGACTACTTCAAGAAAATTGAATGCTTCGATTCCGT
GGAGATCAGCGGAGTCGAAGACAGATTTAACGCAAGCCTGGGCGCTTACCACGATCTGCTGAAGATCATT
AAGGATAAAGACTTCCTGGACAACGAGGAAAATGAGGATATCCTGGAAGACATTGTGCTGACACTGACCC
TGTTTGAGGACAGAGGAATGATCGAGGAAAGACTGAAAACCTATGCTCATCTGTTCGATGACAAGGTGAT
GAAACAGCTGAAGAGAAGGCGCTACACTGGCTGGGGTAGACTGAGCAGGAAGCTGATCAACGGCATTAGG
GATAAACAGTCAGGAAAGACAATCCTGGACTTTCTGAAAAGTGATGGCTTCGCCAACCGCAATTTTATGC
AGCTGATTCACGATGACAGTCTGACCTTCAAAGAGGACATCCAGAAGGCTCAGGTGTCTGGACAGGGCCA
CTCCCTGCATGAGCAGATTGCAAACCTGGCTGGAAGCCCAGCCATCAAGAAAGGCATTCTGCAGACAGTG
AAAATCGTCGATGAGCTGGTGAAAGTCATGGGCCATAAGCCCGAAAACATCGTGATTGAGATGGCTCGCG
AAAATCAGACAACCCAGAAGGGTCAGAAGAACAGTAGAGAGAGGATGAAAAGAATCGAGGAAGGCATTAA
GGAGCTGGGTAGCCAGATCCTGAAAGAGCACCCAGTGGAAAACACACAGCTGCAGAATGAGAAGCTGTAT
CTGTACTATCTGCAGAATGGAAGAGATATGTACGTGGACCAGGAGCTGGATATTAACAGGCTGTCTGATT
ACGACGTGGATCATATCGTCCCCCAGAGTTTCATCAAAGATGACAGCATTGACAACAAGGTGCTGACCAG
GTCCGACAAAAACAGAGGAAAATCAGATAATGTCCCTAGTGAGGAAGTGGTCAAGAAAATGAAGAACTAC
TGGAGACAGCTGCTGAATGCCAAACTGATCACTCAGAGGAAGTTTGATAACCTGACAAAAGCAGAGCGCG
GTGGACTGTCAGAACTGGACAAAGCTGGATTCATCAAGAGGCAGCTGGTGGAAACACGCCAGATCACTAA
ACACGTCGCACAGATTCTGGATAGTCGCATGAACACAAAGTACGATGAGAATGACAAACTGATCAGAGAA
GTGAAGGTCATTACCCTGAAGAGTAAACTGGTCAGCGACTTTAGGAAAGATTTCCAGTTTTATAAGGTCC
GCGAGATTAACAATTATCACCATGCCCATGACGCATACCTGAACGCCGTGGTCGGTACCGCACTGATCAA
GAAATACCCAAAACTGGAGAGCGAATTCGTGTACGGAGACTATAAGGTGTACGATGTCAGAAAAATGATC
GCCAAGTCCGAGCAGGAAATTGGAAAAGCTACTGCCAAGTATTTCTTTTACTCAAACATCATGAATTTCT
TTAAGACAGAGATCACCCTGGCCAATGGAGAAATCCGCAAAAGGCCCCTGATTGAGACAAACGGAGAGAC
AGGCGAAATCGTGTGGGACAAAGGCAGAGATTTTGCAACCGTGAGGAAGGTCCTGAGCATGCCTCAAGTG
AATATCGTCAAGAAAACTGAGGTGCAGACAGGCGGTTTCTCAAAAGAAAGTATTCTGCCAAAACGCAACT
CTGATAAGCTGATCGCTAGAAAGAAAGACTGGGACCCTAAGAAGTATGGAGGCTTTGACTCTCCCACTGT
GGCATACTCCGTCCTGGTGGTCGCTAAGGTGGAGAAGGGCAAAAGCAAGAAACTGAAATCTGTCAAGGAG
CTGCTGGGTATCACAATTATGGAGAGAAGCTCTTTCGAGAAGAACCCAATCGATTTTCTGGAGGCCAAAG
GTTATAAGGAAGTGAAGAAAGACCTGATCATTAAACTGCCCAAGTACAGTCTGTTTGAGCTGGAAAACGG
CAGGAAACGCATGCTGGCAAGCGCTGGAGAGCTGCAGAAAGGCAATGAACTGGCCCTGCCTTCTAAGTAC
GTGAACTTCCTGTATCTGGCAAGCCACTACGAGAAGCTGAAAGGATCTCCAGAGGATAACGAACAGAAAC
AGCTGTTTGTGGAGCAGCACAAGCATTATCTGGACGAGATCATTGAACAGATTAGCGAGTTCTCTAAAAG
AGTGATCCTGGCCGACGCAAATCTGGATAAGGTCCTGTCTGCTTACAACAAACACAGAGATAAGCCCATC
AGGGAGCAGGCCGAAAATATCATTCATCTGTTCACTCTGACAAACCTGGGCGCACCTGCAGCTTTCAAGT
ACTTCGACACTACAATCGATAGAAAGAGGTACACCTCCACTAAGGAGGTGCTGGACGCTACACTGATCCA
TCAGAGTATTACCGGCCTGTACGAAACAAGGATTGACCTGTCTCAGCTGGGTGGCGACTCACCGGTGAGA
TCTCCTAAGAAGAAGAGAAAGGTGGTGAGCAAGGGCGAGGAGCTGTTCACCGGGGTGGTGCCCATCCTGG
TCGAGCTGGACGGCGACGTAAACGGCCACAAGTTCAGCGTGTCCGGCGAGGGCGAGGGCGATGCCACCTA
CGGCAAGCTGACCCTGAAGTTCATCTGCACCACCGGCAAGCTGCCCGTGCCCTGGCCCACCCTCGTGACC
ACCCTGACCTACGGCGTGCAGTGCTTCAGCCGCTACCCCGACCACATGAAGCAGCACGACTTCTTCAAGT
CCGCCATGCCCGAAGGCTACGTCCAGGAGCGCACCATCTTCTTCAAGGACGACGGCAACTACAAGACCCG
CGCCGAGGTGAAGTTCGAGGGCGACACCCTGGTGAACCGCATCGAGCTGAAGGGCATCGACTTCAAGGAG
GACGGCAACATCCTGGGGCACAAGCTGGAGTACAACTACAACAGCCACAACGTCTATATCATGGCCGACA
AGCAGAAGAACGGCATCAAGGTGAACTTCAAGATCCGCCACAACATCGAGGACGGCAGCGTGCAGCTCGC
CGACCACTACCAGCAGAACACCCCCATCGGCGACGGCCCCGTGCTGCTGCCCGACAACCACTACCTGAGC
ACCCAGTCCGCCCTGAGCAAAGACCCCAACGAGAAGCGCGATCACATGGTCCTGCTGGAGTTCGTGACCG
CCGCCGGGATCACTCTCGGCATGGACGAGCTGTACAAGTAAAGCGGCCGCGACTCTAGATCATAATCAGC
CATACCACATTTGTAGAGGTTTTACTTGCTTTAAAAAACCTCCCACACCTCCCCCTGAACCTGAAACATA
AAATGAATGCAATTGTTGTTGTTAACTTGTTTATTGCAGCTTATAATGGTTACAAATAAAGCAATAGCAT
CACAAATTTCACAAATAAAGCATTTTTTTCACTGCATTCTAGTTGTGGTTTGTCCAAACTCATCAATGTA
TCGCTAGCATATATGGCGCGCCATCAACGTCAAAACATGCACACCCAAAAAAAAAAAAAAAAAAAAAAAA
ACTATCAGTAAAACAAAATACTTAATGTACTTACCTCAATATGCTTCCTTAGGTTTGATGGCGAACTTTT
GAAGGCCGATATTTCTTTATTAAGCGGGAGACAGAGGACACATTTCATCTTGAATGAATCTTTATTTACA
CCACTTAAAGAAAAGAATTCGCGAAGATACGGCCACGGGTGCTCTTGATCCTGTGGCTGATTTTGGACTG
TGCTGCTCGCAGCTGCTGATGAATCACATACTTCCTCCATTTTCTTCCACTGATTGACTGTTATAATTTC
CCTAATTTCCAGGTCAAGGTGCTGTGCATTGTGGTAATAGATGTGACATGACGTCACTTCCAAAGGACCA
ATGAACATGTCTGACCAATTTCATATAATGTGAAAACGATTTTCATAGGCAGAATAAATAACATTTAAAT
TAAACTGGGCATCAGCGCAATTCAATTGGTTTGGTAATAGCAAGGGAAAATAGAATGAAGTGATCTCCAA
AAAATAAGTACTTTTTGACTGTAAATAAAATTGTAAGGAGTAAAAAGTACTTTTTTTTCTAAAAAAATGT
AATTAAGTAAAAGTAAAAGTATTGATTTTTAATTGTACTCAAGTAAAGTAAAAATCCCCAAAAATAATAC
TTAAGTACAGTAATCAAGTAAAATTACTCAAGTACTTTACACCTCTGGTTCTTGACCCCCTACCTTCAGC
AAGCCCAGCAGATCCACTAGTTCTAGAGCGGCCGCCACCGCGGTGGAGCTCCAGCTTTTGTTCCCTTTAG
TGAGGGTTAATTGCGCGCTTGGCGTAATCATGGTCATAGCTGTTTCCTGTGTGAAATTGTTATCCGCTCA
CAATTCCACACAACATACGAGCCGGAAGCATAAAGTGTAAAGCCTGGGGTGCCTAATGAGTGAGCTAACT
CACATTAATTGCGTTGCGCTCACTGCCCGCTTTCCAGTCGGGAAACCTGTCGTGCCAGCTGCATTAATGA
ATCGGCCAACGCGCGGGGAGAGGCGGTTTGCGTATTGGGCGCTCTTCCGCTTCCTCGCTCACTGACTCGC
TGCGCTCGGTCGTTCGGCTGCGGCGAGCGGTATCAGCTCACTCAAAGGCGGTAATACGGTTATCCACAGA
ATCAGGGGATAACGCAGGAAAGAACATGTGAGCAAAAGGCCAGCAAAAGGCCAGGAACCGTAAAAAGGCC
GCGTTGCTGGCGTTTTTCCATAGGCTCCGCCCCCCTGACGAGCATCACAAAAATCGACGCTCAAGTCAGA
GGTGGCGAAACCCGACAGGACTATAAAGATACCAGGCGTTTCCCCCTGGAAGCTCCCTCGTGCGCTCTCC
TGTTCCGACCCTGCCGCTTACCGGATACCTGTCCGCCTTTCTCCCTTCGGGAAGCGTGGCGCTTTCTCAT
AGCTCACGCTGTAGGTATCTCAGTTCGGTGTAGGTCGTTCGCTCCAAGCTGGGCTGTGTGCACGAACCCC
CCGTTCAGCCCGACCGCTGCGCCTTATCCGGTAACTATCGTCTTGAGTCCAACCCGGTAAGACACGACTT
ATCGCCACTGGCAGCAGCCACTGGTAACAGGATTAGCAGAGCGAGGTATGTAGGCGGTGCTACAGAGTTC
TTGAAGTGGTGGCCTAACTACGGCTACACTAGAAGAACAGTATTTGGTATCTGCGCTCTGCTGAAGCCAG
TTACCTTCGGAAAAAGAGTTGGTAGCTCTTGATCCGGCAAACAAACCACCGCTGGTAGCGGTGGTTTTTT
TGTTTGCAAGCAGCAGATTACGCGCAGAAAAAAAGGATCTCAAGAAGATCCTTTGATCTTTTCTACGGGG
TCTGACGCTCAGTGGAACGAAAACTCACGTTAAGGGATTTTGGTCATGAGATTATCAAAAAGGATCTTCA
CCTAGATCCTTTTAAATTAAAAATGAAGTTTTAAATCAATCTAAAGTATATATGAGTAAACTTGGTCTGA
CAGTTACCAATGCTTAATCAGTGAGGCACCTATCTCAGCGATCTGTCTATTTCGTTCATCCATAGTTGCC
TGACTCCCCGTCGTGTAGATAACTACGATACGGGAGGGCTTACCATCTGGCCCCAGTGCTGCAATGATAC
CGCGAGACCCACGCTCACCGGCTCCAGATTTATCAGCAATAAACCAGCCAGCCGGAAGGGCCGAGCGCAG
AAGTGGTCCTGCAACTTTATCCGCCTCCATCCAGTCTATTAATTGTTGCCGGGAAGCTAGAGTAAGTAGT
TCGCCAGTTAATAGTTTGCGCAACGTTGTTGCCATTGCTACAGGCATCGTGGTGTCACGCTCGTCGTTTG
GTATGGCTTCATTCAGCTCCGGTTCCCAACGATCAAGGCGAGTTACATGATCCCCCATGTTGTGCAAAAA
AGCGGTTAGCTCCTTCGGTCCTCCGATCGTTGTCAGAAGTAAGTTGGCCGCAGTGTTATCACTCATGGTT
ATGGCAGCACTGCATAATTCTCTTACTGTCATGCCATCCGTAAGATGCTTTTCTGTGACTGGTGAGTACT
CAACCAAGTCATTCTGAGAATAGTGTATGCGGCGACCGAGTTGCTCTTGCCCGGCGTCAATACGGGATAA
TACCGCGCCACATAGCAGAACTTTAAAAGTGCTCATCATTGGAAAACGTTCTTCGGGGCGAAAACTCTCA
AGGATCTTACCGCTGTTGAGATCCAGTTCGATGTAACCCACTCGTGCACCCAACTGATCTTCAGCATCTT
TTACTTTCACCAGCGTTTCTGGGTGAGCAAAAACAGGAAGGCAAAATGCCGCAAAAAAGGGAATAAGGGC
GACACGGAAATGTTGAATACTCATACTCTTCCTTTTTCAATATTATTGAAGCATTTATCAGGGTTATTGT
CTCATGAGCGGATACATATTTGAATGTATTTAGAAAAATAAACAAATAGGGGTTCCGCGCACATTTCCCC
GAAAAGTG
